Addgene plasmid #36263: HA-mDyn1 pcDNA3
Depositing lab: Pietro De Camilli. Publication: A selective activity-dependent requirement for dynamin 1 in synaptic vesicle endocytosis. Ferguson SM, Brasnjo G, Hayashi M, Wolfel M, Collesi C, Giovedi S, Raimondi A, Gong LW, Ariel P, Paradise S, O'toole E, Flavell R, Cremona O, Miesenbock G, Ryan TA, De Camilli P. Science. 2007 Apr 27;316(5824):570-4. 10.1126/science.1140621 PubMed 17463283.
Backbone
  Vector backbone: pcDNA3
  Backbone manufacturer: Invitrogen
  Vector type: Mammalian Expression, Bacterial Expression
Growth in bacteria
  Bacterial resistance: Ampicillin, 100 μg/mL
  Growth temperature: 37°C
  Growth strain: DH5alpha
  Copy number: Unknown
Gene/Insert
  Gene/Insert name: Dynamin 1 (alt names: Dyn1; mDyn1)
  Species: M. musculus (mouse)
  Entrez Gene: Dnm1 (a.k.a. Dnm, Ftfl, mKIAA4093)
  Promoter: CMV
  Tag / fusion protein: HA (N terminal on insert)
  Cloning method: Restriction Enzyme; 5′ cloning site unknown (unknown if destroyed); 3′ cloning site unknown (unknown if destroyed)
  Sequencing primers: 5′ CMV-F
Terms and licenses: Academic/Nonprofit Terms; Industry Terms: Not Available to Industry
How to cite: HA-mDyn1 pcDNA3 was a gift from Pietro De Camilli (Addgene plasmid # 36263 ; http://n2t.net/addgene:36263 ; RRID:Addgene_36263)
