[The description below was written by a language model from this plasmid's Addgene catalogue record.]
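Description:
HA-mDyn1 pcDNA3 is a mammalian expression plasmid built on the commercial pcDNA3 backbone, carrying the mouse dynamin 1 coding sequence (gene Dnm1) with an HA epitope tag fused to its N terminus. Expression is driven by the CMV promoter, a strong constitutive viral promoter that gives high-level transcription in most transfected mammalian cell lines. The plasmid is propagated in E. coli under ampicillin selection; the record lists its copy number as unknown. It is also catalogued as a bacterial expression vector, but no bacterial promoter for the insert is described. No feature table accompanies the entry, so other backbone elements, such as the polyadenylation signal, origins of replication, or any mammalian selection marker, are not documented here. The insert was introduced by restriction cloning, but the 5′ and 3′ sites used are not recorded.

Dynamin 1 is a large GTPase, enriched in neurons, that mediates membrane fission during endocytosis, including pinching off of endocytic vesicles at synapses. The N-terminal HA tag allows the exogenous protein to be detected or isolated with anti-HA antibodies by immunoblotting, immunofluorescence or immunoprecipitation, and to be distinguished from endogenous dynamin isoforms. The associated publication concerns an activity-dependent requirement for dynamin 1 in synaptic vesicle endocytosis, so the construct is suited to expressing tagged mouse dynamin 1 in cultured cells for localization, interaction, or functional studies of endocytosis. The record does not state the specific experiments for which it was used, nor which splice variant of dynamin 1 is encoded.
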