>Addgene plasmid #36263 | HA-mDyn1 pcDNA3 | depositor partial sequence | sequence record 45122 | Represents ab splice variant. Contains calcineurin binding site at C-terminus
ATGGCGTACCCATACGACGTCCCAGACTACGCGGGATCCGAATTCGGCAACCGCGGCATGGAAGACCTCA
TCCCGCTGGTTAACCGGTTACAGGACGCCTTCTCCGCCATCGGCCAGAACGCGGACCTCGACCTGCCGCA
GATCGCCGTGGTAGGCGGCCAGAGCGCCGGCAAGAGCTCGGTGCTGGAGAATTTCGTGGGCAGGGACTTC
TTGCCCCGAGGATCTGGCATCGTCACCCGGCGTCCCCTGGTCCTGCAGCTGGTTAATTCTACCACAGAAT
ATGCCGAGTTCCTGCACTGCAAGGGGAAGAAATTCACCGACTTCGAGGAGGTGCGCCTGGAGATCGAGGC
TGAGACCGATCGAGTCACCGGCACCAACAAGGGCATTTCGCCAGTGCCCATCAACCTGCGGGTCTACTCG
CCCCATGTGCTGAACCTGACTCTAGTGGACCTGCCAGGAATGACCAAGGTCCCAGTTGGGGACCAACCTC
CTGATATCGAGTTCCAGATCCGGGACATGCTTATGCAGTTCGTCACTAAGGAGAACTGCCTTATCCTGGC
TGTGTCCCCTGCCAACTCGGATTTGGCCAACTCTGATGCCCTCAAGATCGCTAAGGAGGTGGACCCCCAG
GGTCAGCGCACCATTGGGGTCATCACCAAGTTGGACCTGATGGACGAGGGCACAGATGCGCGGGACGTGC
TAGAGAACAAGCTGCTCCCTTTGCGCAGAGGTTACATCGGCGTGGTGAACCGGAGCCAGAAGGACATAGA
CGGCAAGAAGGACATCACAGCCGCCTTGGCTGCAGAGCGCAAATTCTTCCTCTCTCACCCATCCTACCGC
CACTTGGCTGACCGCATGGGCACACCCTACCTGCAGAAGGTCCTCAATCAGCAATTGACCAACCACATCC
GGGACACACTGCCGGGACTTCGGAACAAGCTGCAGAGCCAGCTGCTGTCCATTGAGAAGGAGGTGGACGA
GTACAAGAACTTCCGACCGGATGACCCAGCGCGCAAGACCAAGGCCCTGCTGCAGATGGTCCAGCAGTTT
GCAGTGGACTTCGAGAAGCGCATCGAGGGTTCTGGAGACCAGATTGACACTTACGAGCTGTCAGGTGGAG
CCCGCATTAACCGGATCTTCCATGAACGCTTCCCCTTTGAGCTGGTTAAGATGGAGTTTGATGAGAAGGA
ACTGCGAAGGGAGATCAGCTATGCTATCAAAAATATCCATGGCATCAGGACGGGCCTCTTCACACCTGAC
CTCGCTTTTGAAGCCACAGTGAAAAAGCAGGTGCAGAAGCTCAAAGAGCCCAGTATCAAGTGTGTGGACA
TGGTAGTCAGTGAACTCACGTCCACCATCAGAAAGTGTAGTGAAAAGCTGCAGCAATACCCGCGTCTGCG
GGAGGAGATGGAGCGAATTGTGACCACCCACATCCGGGAACGTGAGGGCCGCACCAAGGAGCAGGTCATG
CTTCTCATCGACATTGAGCTGGCTTACATGAATACCAACCACGAAGACTTCATAGGCTTTGCCAATGCTC
AGCAGAGAAGCAACCAGATGAACAAGAAGAAGACTTCAGGGAACCAGGATGAGATTCTGGTCATTCGAAA
GGGGTGGTTGACCATCAACAACATCGGCATCATGAAGGGAGGCTCCAAGGAGTACTGGTTTGTGCTGACT
GCTGAGAATCTGTCCTGGTACAAGGATGATGAGGAGAAAGAGAAGAAGTACATGCTGTCTGTGGACAATC
TGAAGCTGCGTGATGTGGAGAAGGGCTTCATGTCAAGCAAGCATATTTTTGCCCTCTTCAACACAGAGCA
GAGGAATGTCTACAAGGATTACCGGCAGCTGGAACTGGCCTGTGAGACACAGGAGGAGGTGGACAGTTGG
AAGGCTTCCTTCCTGAGGGCTGGCGTGTACCCTGAGCGTGTTGGGGACAAAGAGAAAGCCAGTGAGACCG
AGGAGAACGGCTCTGACAGCTTCATGCACTCGATGGACCCTCAGCTGGAGCGCCAGGTGGAGACCATCCG
GAACCTGGTAGACTCGTACATGGCCATTGTCAACAAGACTGTGCGGGACCTCATGCCCAAGACCATCATG
CACCTCATGATCAACAACACCAAGGAGTTTATCTTCTCTGAGCTGCTGGCCAACCTGTACTCTTGCGGGG
ACCAGAACACACTGATGGAAGAATCGGCCGAGCAGGCTCAGCGGCGCGACGAGATGCTGCGCATGTACCA
CGCACTGAAGGAGGCGCTCAGTATTATCGGCGACATCAACACGACCACCGTCAGCACGCCCATGCCCCCG
CCCGTGGACGACTCCTGGCTGCAGGTGCAGAGCGTACCGGCCGGACGCAGATCGCCCACGTCCAGCCCCA
CGCCGCAGCGCCGAGCCCCCGCCGTGCCCCCAGCCCGGCCCGGATCGCGGGGCCCTGCTCCTGGGCCTCC
GCCTGCTGGATCCGCCCTGGGGGGGGCGCCCCCCGTGCCCTCCAGGCCGGGGGCTTCCCCTGACCCCTTT
GGCCCCCCTCCCCAGGTGCCCTCGCGCCCCAACCGCGCCCCGCCTGGGGTCCCCAGAATCACTATCAGTG
ACCCATGA
