>Addgene plasmid #36263 | HA-mDyn1 pcDNA3 | addgene partial sequence | sequence record 46339 | CMV-F 5'-CGCAAATGGGCGGTAGGCGTG-3'
GAGCTCTCTGGCTAACTAGAGAACCCACTGCTTACTGGCTTATCGAAATTAATACGACTCACTATAGGGA
GACCCAAGCTTGGTACCGCCACCATGGCGTACCCATACGACGTCCCAGACTACGCGGGATCCGAATTCGG
CAACCGCGGCATGGAAGACCTCATCCCGCTGGTTAACCGGTTACAGGACGCCTTCTCCGCCATCGGCCAG
AACGCGGACCTCGACCTGCCGCAGATCGCCGTGGTAGGCGGCCAGAGCGCCGGCAAGAGCTCGGTGCTGG
AGAATTTCGTGGGCAGGGACTTCTTGCCCCGAGGATCTGGCATCGTCACCCGGCGTCCCCTGGTCCTGCA
GCTGGTTAATTCTACCACAGAATATGCCGAGTTCCTGCACTGCAAGGGGAAGAAATTCACCGACTTCGAG
GAGGTGCGCCTGGAGATCGAGGCTGAGACCGATCGAGTCACCGGCACCAACAAGGGCATTTCGCCAGTGC
CCATCAACCTGCGGGTCTACTCGCCCCATGTGCTGAACCTGACTCTAGTGGACCTGCCAGGAATGACCAA
GGTCCCAGTTGGGGACCAACCTCCTGATATCGAGTTCCAGATCCGGGACATGCTTATGCAGTTCGTCACT
AAGGAGAACTGCCTTATCCTGGCTGTGTCCCCTGCCAACTCGGATTTGGCCAACTCTGATGCCCTCAAGA
TCGCTAAGGAGGTGGACCCCCAGGGTCAGCGCACCATTGGGGTCATCACCAAGTTGGACCTGATGGACGA
GGGCACAGATGCGCGGGACGTGCTA
